>Addgene plasmid #65326 | POT10-RFP | depositor full sequence | sequence record 138720 | POT10-RFP sequence 5987 bps
AGGGCCTCGTGATACGCCTATTTTTATAGGTTAATGTCATGATAATAATGGTTTCTTAGGACGGATCGCT
TGCCTGTAACTTACACGCGCCTCGTATCTTTTAATGATGGAATAATTTGGGAATTTACTCTGTGTTTATT
TATTTTTATGTTTTGTATTTGGATTTTAGAAAGTAAATAAAGAAGGTAGAAGAGTTACGGAATGAAGAAA
AAAAAATAAACAAAGGTTTAAAAAATTTCAACAAAAAGCGTACTTTACATATATATTTATTAGACAAGAA
AAGCAGATTAAATAGATATACATTCGATTAACGATAAGTAAAATGTAAAATCACAGGATTTTCGTGTGTG
GTCTTCTACACAGACAAGATGAAACAATTCGGCATTAATACCTGAGAGCAGGAAGAGCAAGATAAAAGGT
AGTATTTGTTGGCGATCCCCCTAGAGTCTTTTACATCTTCGGAAAACAAAAACTATTTTTTCTTTAATTT
CTTTTTTTACTTTCTATTTTTAATTTATATATTTATATTAAAAAATTTAAATTATAATTATTTTTATAGC
ACGTGATGAAAAGGACCCAGGTGGCACTTTTCGGGGAAATGTGCGCGGAACCCCTATTTGTTTATTTTTC
TAAATACATTCAAATATGTATCCGCTCATGAGACAATAACCCTGATAAATGCTTCAATAATATTGAAAAA
GGAAGAGTATGAGTATTCAACATTTCCGTGTCGCCCTTATTCCCTTTTTTGCGGCATTTTGCCTTCCTGT
TTTTGCTCACCCAGAAACGCTGGTGAAAGTAAAAGATGCTGAAGATCAGTTGGGTGCACGAGTGGGTTAC
ATCGAACTGGATCTCAACAGCGGTAAGATCCTTGAGAGTTTTCGCCCCGAAGAACGTTTTCCAATGATGA
GCACTTTTAAAGTTCTGCTATGTGGCGCGGTATTATCCCGTATTGACGCCGGGCAAGAGCAACTCGGTCG
CCGCATACACTATTCTCAGAATGACTTGGTTGAGTACTCACCAGTCACAGAAAAGCATCTTACGGATGGC
ATGACAGTAAGAGAATTATGCAGTGCTGCCATAACCATGAGTGATAACACTGCGGCCAACTTACTTCTGA
CAACGATCGGAGGACCGAAGGAGCTAACCGCTTTTTTGCACAACATGGGGGATCATGTAACTCGCCTTGA
TCGTTGGGAACCGGAGCTGAATGAAGCCATACCAAACGACGAGCGTGACACCACGATGCCTGTAGCAATG
GCAACAACGTTGCGCAAACTATTAACTGGCGAACTACTTACTCTAGCTTCCCGGCAACAATTAATAGACT
GGATGGAGGCGGATAAAGTTGCAGGACCACTTCTGCGCTCGGCCCTTCCGGCTGGCTGGTTTATTGCTGA
TAAATCTGGAGCCGGTGAGCGTGGTAGTCGCGGTATCATTGCAGCACTGGGGCCAGATGGTAAGCCCTCC
CGTATCGTAGTTATCTACACGACGGGGAGTCAGGCAACTATGGATGAACGAAATAGACAGATCGCTGAGA
TAGGTGCCTCACTGATTAAGCATTGGTAACTGTCAGACCAAGTTTACTCATATATACTTTAGATTGATTT
AAAACTTCATTTTTAATTTAAAAGGATCTAGGTGAAGATCCTTTTTGATAATCTCATGACCAAAATCCCT
TAACGTGAGTTTTCGTTCCACTGAGCGTCAGACCCCGTAGAAAAGATCAAAGGATCTTCTTGAGATCCTT
TTTTTCTGCGCGTAATCTGCTGCTTGCAAACAAAAAAACCACCGCTACCAGCGGTGGTTTGTTTGCCGGA
TCAAGAGCTACCAACTCTTTTTCCGAAGGTAACTGGCTTCAGCAGAGCGCAGATACCAAATACTGTCCTT
CTAGTGTAGCCGTAGTTAGGCCACCACTTCAAGAACTCTGTAGCACCGCCTACATACCTCGCTCTGCTAA
TCCTGTTACCAGTGGCTGCTGCCAGTGGCGATAAGTCGTGTCTTACCGGGTTGGACTCAAGACGATAGTT
ACCGGATAAGGCGCAGCGGTCGGGCTGAACGGGGGGTTCGTGCACACAGCCCAGCTTGGAGCGAACGACC
TACACCGAACTGAGATACCTACAGCGTGAGCTATGAGAAAGCGCCACGCTTCCCGAAGGGAGAAAGGCGG
ACAGGTATCCGGTAAGCGGCAGGGTCGGAACAGGAGAGCGCACGAGGGAGCTTCCAGGGGGAAACGCCTG
GTATCTTTATAGTCCTGTCGGGTTTCGCCACCTCTGACTTGAGCGTCGATTTTTGTGATGCTCGTCAGGG
GGGCGGAGCCTATGGAAAAACGCCAGCAACGCGGCCTTTTTACGGTTCCTGGCCTTTTGCTGGCCTTTTG
CTCACATGTTCTTTCCTGCGTTATCCCCTGATTCTGTGGATAACCGTATTACCGCCTTTGAGTGAGCTGA
TACCGCTCGCCGCAGCCGAACGACCGAGCGCAGCGAGTCAGTGAGCGAGGAAGCGGAAGAGCGCCCAATA
CGCAAACCGCCTCTCCCCGCGCGTTGGCCGATTCATTAATGCAGCTGGCACGACAGGTTTCCCGACTGGA
AAGCGGGCAGTGAGCGCAACGCAATTAATGTGAGTTACCTCACTCATTAGGCACCCCAGGCTTTACACTT
TATGCTTCCGGCTCCTATGTTGTGTGGAATTGTGAGCGGATAACAATTTCACACAGGAAACAGCTATGAC
CATGATTACGCCAAGCGCGCAATTAACCCTCACTAAAGGGAACAAAAGCTGGAGCTCCACCGCGGTGGCG
GCCGCGAATTCCCCGGGTCTAGAGGTCTCGGTTGGCAGTGACTCGGTCTCTGTCGGGCTAGAGACGGCAA
TACGCAAACCGCCTCTAGCCGCGCGTTGGCCGATTCATTAATGCAGCTGGCACGACAGGTTTCCCGACTG
GAAAGCGGGCAGTGAGCGCAACGCAATTAATGTGAGTTAGCTCACTCATTAGGCACCCCAGGCTTTACAC
TTTATGCTTCCGGCTCGTATGTTGTGTGGAATTGTGAGCGGATAACAATTTCACACATACTAGAGAAAGA
GGAGAAATACTAGATGGCTTCCTCCGAAGACGTTATCAAAGAGTTCATGCGTTTCAAAGTTCGTATGGAA
GGTTCCGTTAACGGTCACGAGTTCGAAATCGAAGGTGAAGGTGAAGGTCGTCCGTACGAAGGTACCCAGA
CCGCTAAACTGAAAGTTACCAAAGGTGGTCCGCTGCCGTTCGCTTGGGACATCCTGTCCCCGCAGTTCCA
GTACGGTTCCAAAGCTTACGTTAAACACCCGGCTGACATCCCGGACTACCTGAAACTGTCCTTCCCGGAA
GGTTTCAAATGGGAACGTGTTATGAACTTCGAAGACGGTGGTGTTGTTACCGTTACCCAGGACTCCTCCC
TGCAAGACGGTGAGTTCATCTACAAAGTTAAACTGCGTGGTACCAACTTCCCGTCCGACGGTCCGGTTAT
GCAGAAAAAAACCATGGGTTGGGAAGCTTCCACCGAACGTATGTACCCGGAAGACGGTGCTCTGAAAGGT
GAAATCAAAATGCGTCTGAAACTGAAAGACGGTGGTCACTACGACGCTGAAGTTAAAACCACCTACATGG
CTAAAAAACCGGTTCAGCTGCCGGGTGCTTACAAAACCGACATCAAACTGGACATCACCTCCCACAACGA
AGACTACACCATCGTTGAACAGTACGAACGTGCTGAAGGTCGTCACTCCACCGGTGCTTAATAACGCTGA
TAGTGCTAGTGTAGATCGCTACTAGAGCCAGGCATCAAATAAAACGAAAGGCTCAGTCGAAAGACTGGGC
CTTTCGTTTTATCTGTTGTTTGTCGGTGAACGCTCTCTACTAGAGCGTCTCACCTCGGAGAGAGACCCAA
GACACTGCGGATCGAGACCACTAGTACCGGTCTGCAGCTCGAGGGGGGGCCCGGTACCCAATTCGCCCTA
TAGTGAGTCGTATTACGCGCGCTCACTGGCCGTCGTTTTACAACGTCGTGACTGGGAAAACCCTGGCGTT
ACCCAACTTAATCGCCTTGCAGCACATCCCCCTTTCGCCAGCTGGCGTAATAGCGAAGAGGCCCGCACCG
ATCGCCCTTCCCAACAGTTGCGCAGCCTGAATGGCGAATGGCGCG
[124 nt withheld, positions 4176-4299]
C
[91 nt withheld, positions 4301-4391]
A
[49 nt withheld, positions 4393-4441]
CCTTTGACGTTGGAGTCCACGTTCTTT
[37 nt withheld, positions 4469-4505]
ACCCTATCTCGGTCTATTCTTTTGATTTATAAGGGATTTTGCCGATTTCGGCCTATTGGTTAAAAAATGA
GCTGATTTAACAAAAATTTAACGCGAATTTTAACAAAATATTAACGTTTACAATTTCCTGATGCGGTATT
TTCTCCTTACGCATCTGTGCGGTATTTCACACCGCATAGGGTAATAACTGATATAATTAAATTGAAGCTC
TAATTTGTGAGTTTAGTATACATGCATTTACTTATAATACAGTTTTTTAGTTTTGCTGGCCGCATCTTCT
CAAATATGCTTCCCAGCCTGCTTTTCTGTAACGTTCACCCTCTACCTTAGCATCCCTTCCCTTTGCAAAT
AGTCCTCTTCCAACAATAATAATGTCAGATCCTGTAGACACCACATCATCCACGGTTCTATACTGTTGAC
CCAATGCGTCACCCTTGTCATCTAAACCCACACCGGGTGTCATAATCAACCAATCGTAACCTTCATCTCT
TCCACCCATGTCTCTTTGAGCAATAAAGCCGATAACAAAATCTTTGTCGCTCTTCGCAATGTCAACAGTA
CCCTTAGTATATTCTCCAGTAGATAGGGAGCCCTTGCATGACAATTCTGCTAACATCAAAAGGCCTCTAG
GTTCCTTTGTTACTTCTTCTGCCGCCTGCTTCAAACCGCTAACAATACCTGGGCCCACCACACCGTGTGC
ATTCGTAATGTCTGCCCATTCTGCTATTCTGTATACACCCGCAGAGTACTGCAATTTGACTGTATTACCA
ATGTCAGCAAATTTTCTGTCTTCGAAGAGTAAAAAATTGTACTTGGCGGATAATGCCTTTAGCGGCTTAA
CTGTGCCCTCCATGGAAAAATCAGTCAAGATATCCACATGTGTTTTTAGTAAACAAATTTTGGGACCTAA
TGCTTCAACTAACTCCAGTAATTCCTTGGTGGTACGAACATCCAATGAAGCACACAAGTTTGTTTGCTTT
TCGTGCATGATATTAAATAGCTTGGCAGCAACAGGACTAGGATGAGTAGCAGCACGTTCCTTATATGTAG
CTTTCGACATGATTTATCTTCGTTTCCTGCAGGTTTTTGTTCTGTGCAGTTGGGTTAAGAATACTGGGCA
ATTTCATGTTTCTTCAACACTACATATGCGTATATATACCAATCTAAGTCTGTGCTCCTTCCTTCGTTCT
TCCTTCTGTTCGGAGATTACCGAATCAAAAAAATTTCAAAGAAACCGAAATCAAAAAAAAGAATAAAAAA
AAAATGATGAATTGAATTGAAAAGCTGTGGTATGGTGCACTCTCAGTACAATCTGCTCTGATGCCGCATA
GTTAAGCCAGCCCCGACACCCGCCAACACCCGCTGACGCGCCCTGACGGGCTTGTCTGCTCCCGGCATCC
GCTTACAGACAAGCTGTGACAATCTCCGGGAGCTGCATGTGTCAGAGGTTTTCACCGTCATCACCGAAAC
GCGCGAGATTAA
Features (pLannotate 1.2.2; 25 found; start..end, strand, type, name):
     64..567     -  misc_feature   CEN/ARS: S. cerevisiae CEN6 centromere fused to an autonomously replicating sequence
    604..708     +  promoter       AmpR promoter: bla
    709..1569    +  CDS            AmpR: β-lactamase; bla; confers resistance to ampicillin, carbenicillin, and related antibiotics
   1740..2328    +  rep_origin     ori: high-copy-number ColE1/pMB1/pBR322/pUC origin of replication
   2511..2603    +  CDS            lacI (fragment): lac repressor; lacI; The lac repressor binds to the lac operator to inhibit transcription in E. coli. This inhibition can be relieved by adding lactose or isopropyl-β-D-thiogalactopyranoside (IPTG).
   2616..2637    +  protein_bind   CAP binding site: CAP binding activates transcription in the presence of cAMP. E. coli catabolite activator protein
   2652..2682    +  promoter       lac promoter: promoter for the E. coli lac operon
   2690..2706    +  protein_bind   lac operator: The lac repressor binds to the lac operator to inhibit transcription in E. coli. This inhibition can be relieved by adding lactose or isopropyl-β-D-thiogalactopyranoside (IPTG). lac repressor encoded by lacI
   2751..2769    +  promoter       T3 promoter: promoter for bacteriophage T3 RNA polymerase
   2782..2805    +  misc_feature   MCS (fragment): pBluescript multiple cloning site
   2868..2955    +  CDS            lacI (fragment): lac repressor; lacI; The lac repressor binds to the lac operator to inhibit transcription in E. coli. This inhibition can be relieved by adding lactose or isopropyl-β-D-thiogalactopyranoside (IPTG).
   2968..2989    +  protein_bind   CAP binding site: CAP binding activates transcription in the presence of cAMP. E. coli catabolite activator protein
   3004..3034    +  promoter       lac promoter: promoter for the E. coli lac operon
   3042..3058    +  protein_bind   lac operator: The lac repressor binds to the lac operator to inhibit transcription in E. coli. This inhibition can be relieved by adding lactose or isopropyl-β-D-thiogalactopyranoside (IPTG). lac repressor encoded by lacI
   3094..3768    +  CDS            mRFP1: mRFP1 is a basic (constitutively fluorescent) red fluorescent protein published in 2002, derived from Discosoma sp.. It is reported to be a somewhat slowly-maturing monomer with low acid sensitivity.
   3816..3887    +  terminator     rrnB T1 terminator: transcription terminator T1 from the E. coli rrnB gene
   3958..3978    +  misc_feature   MCS (fragment): pBluescript multiple cloning site
   3987..4005    -  promoter       T7 promoter: promoter for bacteriophage T7 RNA polymerase
   4013..4168    +  CDS            lacZα (fragment): LacZα fragment of β-galactosidase; lacZ fragment
   4176..4631    +  rep_origin     f1 ori (sequence partly withheld): f1 bacteriophage origin of replication; arrow indicates direction of (+) strand synthesis
   4632..4683    -  misc_feature   bom (fragment): basis of mobility region from pBR322
   4762..5565    -  CDS            URA3: orotidine-5'-phosphate decarboxylase, required for uracil biosynthesis; S. cerevisiae URA3; yeast auxotrophic marker, counterselectable with 5-fluoroorotic acid (5-FOA)
   5566..5781    -  promoter       URA3 promoter: S. cerevisiae URA3
   5796..5845    -  misc_feature   bom (fragment): basis of mobility region from pBR322
   5947..5982    -  CDS            rop (fragment): Rop protein, which maintains plasmids at low copy number; rop
