[The description below was written by a language model from this plasmid's Addgene catalogue record and pLannotate feature annotations shown in this document.]
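Description:
POT10-RFP is a yeast–E. coli shuttle vector built on the pRS416 backbone that serves as a receiving (acceptor) plasmid for standard transcription units in the YeastFab parts-assembly system for Saccharomyces cerevisiae. In bacteria it is maintained at high copy through a ColE1/pUC-type origin and selected with ampicillin via the bla gene. In yeast it is carried as a low-copy centromeric plasmid through a CEN6/ARS element and selected by the URA3 marker under its own promoter, which complements uracil auxotrophy and can be counterselected with 5-FOA. An f1 phage origin is also present, along with short remnants of the bom, rop and lacI sequences that come from the backbone lineage.

The payload is a roughly 1.1 kb bacterial RFP cassette sitting within what remains of the pBluescript-type multiple cloning site, between the T3 and T7 promoters and interrupting the lacZα region. It consists of a lac promoter with its CAP binding site and lac operator, the mRFP1 coding sequence, and the rrnB T1 terminator. This cassette is a visual dropout marker rather than a yeast reporter. E. coli colonies carrying the unmodified vector turn red, whereas colonies in which the cassette has been replaced by the desired insert are white, allowing quick screening of positive transformants. The record does not state the cloning method or which restriction sites flank the cassette. Once a transcription unit has been placed in the vector, the resulting plasmid is intended for further, higher-order assembly, in line with the YeastFab aim of building constructs for metabolic engineering in yeast.
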