Addgene plasmid #65326: POT10-RFP
Purpose: receiving vector of standard transcription units(TUs) in YeastFab work, useful for further assembly
Depositing lab: Junbiao Dai. Depositing organization: Tsinghua University. Publication: YeastFab: the design and construction of standard biological parts for metabolic engineering in Saccharomyces cerevisiae. Guo Y, Dong J, Zhou T, Auxillos J, Li T, Zhang W, Wang L, Shen Y, Luo Y, Zheng Y, Lin J, Chen GQ, Wu Q, Cai Y, Dai J. Nucleic Acids Res. 2015 May 8. pii: gkv464. 10.1093/nar/gkv464 PubMed 25956650.
Backbone
  Vector backbone: pRS416
  Backbone manufacturer: Agilent Technologies
  Vector type: Synthetic Biology
Growth in bacteria
  Bacterial resistance: Ampicillin, 100 μg/mL
  Growth temperature: 37°C
  Growth strain: DH5alpha
  Copy number: High Copy
Gene/Insert
  Gene/Insert name: RFP
  Insert size (bp): 1130
  Cloning method: Unknown
  Sequencing primers: 5′ M13-F20; 3′ M13 Reverse
Terms and licenses: Academic/Nonprofit Terms; Industry Terms: Not Available to Industry
Depositor comments: the RFP gene was used for screening positive transformants(original plasmids would appear red due to expression of RFP, when RFP was replaced by desired inserts, the colony was white)
How to cite: POT10-RFP was a gift from Junbiao Dai (Addgene plasmid # 65326 ; http://n2t.net/addgene:65326 ; RRID:Addgene_65326)
