>Addgene plasmid #65326 | POT10-RFP | addgene partial sequence | sequence record 138581 | M13-F20 5'-TGTAAAACGACGGCCAGT-3'
CCCCTCGAGCTGCAGACCGGTACTAGTGGTCTCGATCCGCAGTGTCTTGGGTCTCTCTCCGAGGTGAGAC
GCTCTAGTAGAGAGCGTTCACCGACAAACAACAGATAAAACGAAAGGCCCAGTCTTTCGACTGAGCCTTT
CGTTTTATTTGATGCCTGGCTCTAGTAGCGATCTACACTAGCACTATCAGCGTTATTAAGCACCGGTGGA
GTGACGACCTTCAGCACGTTCGTACTGTTCAACGATGGTGTAGTCTTCGTTGTGGGAGGTGATGTCCAGT
TTGATGTCGGTTTTGTAAGCACCCGGCAGCTGAACCGGTTTTTTAGCCATGTAGGTGGTTTTAACTTCAG
CGTCGTAGTGACCACCGTCTTTCAGTTTCAGACGCATTTTGATTTCACCTTTCAGAGCACCGTCTTCCGG
GTACATACGTTCGGTGGAAGCTTCCCAACCCATGGTTTTTTTCTGCATAACCGGACCGTCGGACGGGAAG
TTGGTACCACGCAGTTTAACTTTGTAGATGAACTCACCGTCTTGCAGGGAGGAGTCCTGGGTAACGGTAA
CAACACCACCGTCTTCGAAGTTCATAACACGTTCCCATTTGAAACCTTCCGGGAAGGACAGTTTCAGGTA
GTCCGGGATGTCAGCCGGGTGTTTAACGTAAGCTTTGGAACCGTACTGGAACTGCGGGGACAGGATGTCC
CAAGCGAACGGCAGCGGACCACCTTTGGTAACTTTCAGTTTAGCGGTCTGGGTACCTTCGTACGGACGAC
CTTCACCTTCACCTTCGATT
