>Addgene plasmid #65326 | POT10-RFP | addgene partial sequence | sequence record 138718 | M13-Rev 5'-CAGGAAACAGCTATGACC-3'
AAGCTGGAGCTCCACCGCGGTGGCGGCCGCGAATTCCCCGGGTCTAGAGGTCTCGGTTGGCAGTGACTCG
GTCTCTGTCGGGCTAGAGACGGCAATACGCAAACCGCCTCTAGCCGCGCGTTGGCCGATTCATTAATGCA
GCTGGCACGACAGGTTTCCCGACTGGAAAGCGGGCAGTGAGCGCAACGCAATTAATGTGAGTTAGCTCAC
TCATTAGGCACCCCAGGCTTTACACTTTATGCTTCCGGCTCGTATGTTGTGTGGAATTGTGAGCGGATAA
CAATTTCACACATACTAGAGAAAGAGGAGAAATACTAGATGGCTTCCTCCGAAGACGTTATCAAAGAGTT
CATGCGTTTCAAAGTTCGTATGGAAGGTTCCGTTAACGGTCACGAGTTCGAAATCGAAGGTGAAGGTGAA
GGTCGTCCGTACGAAGGTACCCAGACCGCTAAACTGAAAGTTACCAAAGGTGGTCCGCTGCCGTTCGCTT
GGGACATCCTGTCCCCGCAGTTCCAGTACGGTTCCAAAGCTTACGTTAAACACCCGGCTGACATCCCGGA
CTACCTGAAACTGTCCTTCCCGGAAGGTTTCAAATGGGAACGTGTTATGAACTTCGAAGACGGTGGTGTT
GTTACCGTTACCCAGGACTCCTCCCTGCAAGACGGTGAGTTCATCTACAAAGTTAAACTGCGTGGTACCA
ACTTCCCGTCCGACGGTCCGGTTATGCAGAAA
